Addgene plasmid #86235: pCMV-GCaMP6fu
Purpose: Express fluorescent calcium indicator GCaMP6fu in mammalian cells
Depositing lab: Katalin Torok. Depositing organization: City, University of London. Publication: Design and mechanistic insight into ultrafast calcium indicators for monitoring intracellular calcium dynamics. Helassa N, Podor B, Fine A, Torok K. Sci Rep. 2016 Dec 6;6:38276. doi: 10.1038/srep38276. PubMed 27922063.
Backbone
  Vector backbone: pEGFP-N1
  Backbone manufacturer: Clontech
  Backbone size w/o insert (bp): 3945
  Total vector size (bp): 5308
  Vector type: Mammalian Expression
Growth in bacteria
  Bacterial resistance: Kanamycin, 50 μg/mL
  Growth temperature: 37°C
  Growth strain: DH5alpha
  Copy number: High Copy
Gene/Insert
  Gene/Insert name: GCaMP6fu
  Species: R. norvegicus (rat); A. victoria (jellyfish)
  Insert size (bp): 1323
  Mutation: W43Y D395A
  Promoter: CMV
  Cloning method: Restriction Enzyme; 5′ cloning site BglII (not destroyed); 3′ cloning site NotI (not destroyed)
  Sequencing primers: 5′ EGFP-N
Resource information
  A portion of this plasmid was derived from a plasmid made by: A portion of this plasmid was derived from a plasmid made by Douglas Kim
Terms and licenses: Academic/Nonprofit Terms; Industry Terms: Not Available to Industry
How to cite: pCMV-GCaMP6fu was a gift from Katalin Torok (Addgene plasmid # 86235 ; http://n2t.net/addgene:86235 ; RRID:Addgene_86235)
