[The description below was written by a language model from this plasmid's Addgene catalogue record and pLannotate feature annotations shown in this document.]
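Description:
pCMV-GCaMP6fu is a mammalian expression plasmid built on the Clontech pEGFP-N1 backbone, with a total size of 5,308 bp. It expresses the genetically encoded fluorescent calcium indicator GCaMP6fu. The insert was cloned between the BglII and NotI sites, which in this backbone places it where the EGFP coding sequence would normally sit. It lies downstream of the human cytomegalovirus immediate-early enhancer and promoter and is followed by the SV40 polyadenylation signal. GCaMP sensors combine a jellyfish-derived fluorescent protein with calcium-sensing sequence, consistent with the recorded rat and A. victoria origins, so fluorescence changes with calcium binding. The annotation software labels the open reading frame as GCaMP6f. The catalogue entry records two substitutions, W43Y and D395A, which distinguish the "fu" variant. The associated publication concerns the design of ultrafast calcium indicators. Part of the plasmid derives from an earlier GCaMP construct made by another laboratory.

The plasmid is maintained at high copy in E. coli through a ColE1/pUC-type origin, and an f1 origin is also present. A single Tn5 NeoR/KanR gene is driven by tandem bacterial (bla) and SV40 early promoters and terminated by the HSV TK polyadenylation signal. It confers kanamycin resistance in bacteria and can confer G418 resistance in mammalian cells. The small large T antigen, ble and bGH poly(A) fragments in the annotation appear to be backbone remnants or partial matches rather than functional elements. The depositor sequence and the repository's sequencing result are the same length and carry the same features, differing only in orientation and start point. The construct is intended for transfection into mammalian cells to monitor intracellular calcium dynamics by fluorescence imaging.
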