Features (pLannotate 1.2.2; 14 found; start..end, strand, type, name):
     61..364     +  enhancer       CMV enhancer: human cytomegalovirus immediate early enhancer
    365..568     +  promoter       CMV promoter: human cytomegalovirus (CMV) immediate early promoter
    591..616     +  misc_feature   MCS (fragment): multiple cloning site
    622..1974    +  CDS            GCaMP6f: improved fluorescent protein-based calcium sensor (Chen et al., 2013)
   1990..2073    +  CDS            large T antigen (fragment): large T antigen from SV40 (simian virus 40)
   2096..2217    +  polyA_signal   SV40 poly(A) signal: SV40 polyadenylation signal
   2251..2679    -  rep_origin     f1 ori (sequence partly withheld): f1 bacteriophage origin of replication; arrow indicates direction of (+) strand synthesis
   2706..2810    +  promoter       AmpR promoter: bla
   2812..3169    +  promoter       SV40 promoter: SV40 enhancer and early promoter
   3204..3998    +  CDS            NeoR/KanR: aminoglycoside phosphotransferase from Tn5; aph(3')-II (or nptII); confers resistance to neomycin, kanamycin, and G418 (Geneticin®)
   4019..4171    +  CDS            ble (fragment): BLE_KLEPN - Experimental evidence at protein level: Swiss-Prot protein existence level 1. Binding protein with a strong affinity to the bleomycin family of antibiotics. Binds to CL990; an antimitotic-antibiotic compound. From Klebsiella pneumoniae.
   4230..4277    +  polyA_signal   HSV TK poly(A) signal: herpes simplex virus thymidine kinase polyadenylation signal (Cole and Stacy, 1985)
   4368..4384    -  polyA_signal   bGH poly(A) signal (fragment): bovine growth hormone polyadenylation signal
   4606..5194    +  rep_origin     ori: high-copy-number ColE1/pMB1/pBR322/pUC origin of replication
>Addgene plasmid #86235 | pCMV-GCaMP6fu | depositor full sequence | sequence record 168054 | pCMV-GCaMP6fu sequence 5308 bps
TAGTTATTAATAGTAATCAATTACGGGGTCATTAGTTCATAGCCCATATATGGAGTTCCGCGTTACATAA
CTTACGGTAAATGGCCCGCCTGGCTGACCGCCCAACGACCCCCGCCCATTGACGTCAATAATGACGTATG
TTCCCATAGTAACGCCAATAGGGACTTTCCATTGACGTCAATGGGTGGAGTATTTACGGTAAACTGCCCA
CTTGGCAGTACATCAAGTGTATCATATGCCAAGTACGCCCCCTATTGACGTCAATGACGGTAAATGGCCC
GCCTGGCATTATGCCCAGTACATGACCTTATGGGACTTTCCTACTTGGCAGTACATCTACGTATTAGTCA
TCGCTATTACCATGGTGATGCGGTTTTGGCAGTACATCAATGGGCGTGGATAGCGGTTTGACTCACGGGG
ATTTCCAAGTCTCCACCCCATTGACGTCAATGGGAGTTTGTTTTGGCACCAAAATCAACGGGACTTTCCA
AAATGTCGTAACAACTCCGCCCCATTGACGCAAATGGGCGGTAGGCGTGTACGGTGGGAGGTCTATATAA
GCAGAGCTGGTTTAGTGAACCGTCAGATCCGCTAGCGCTACCGGACTCAGATCTCGCCACCATGGGTTCT
CATCATCATCATCATCATGGTATGGCTAGCATGACTGGTGGACAGCAAATGGGTCGGGATCTGTACGACG
ATGACGATAAGGATCTCGCCACCATGGTCGACTCATCACGTCGTAAGTACAATAAGACAGGTCACGCAGT
CAGAGCTATAGGTCGGCTGAGCTCACTCGAGAACGTCTATATCAAGGCCGACAAGCAGAAGAACGGCATC
AAGGCGAACTTCAAGATCCGCCACAACATCGAGGACGGCGGCGTGCAGCTCGCCTACCACTACCAGCAGA
ACACCCCCATCGGCGACGGCCCCGTGCTGCTGCCCGACAACCACTACCTGAGCGTGCAGTCCAAACTTTC
GAAAGACCCCAACGAGAAGCGCGATCACATGGTCCTGCTGGAGTTCGTGACCGCCGCCGGGATCACTCTC
GGCATGGACGAGCTGTACAAGGGCGGTACCGGAGGGAGCATGGTGAGCAAGGGCGAGGAGCTGTTCACCG
GGGTGGTGCCCATCCTGGTCGAGCTGGACGGCGACGTAAACGGCCACAAGTTCAGCGTGTCCGGCGAGGG
TGAGGGCGATGCCACCTACGGCAAGCTGACCCTGAAGTTCATCTGCACCACCGGCAAGCTGCCCGTGCCC
TGGCCCACCCTCGTGACCACCCTGACCTACGGCGTGCAGTGCTTCAGCCGCTACCCCGACCACATGAAGC
AGCACGACTTCTTCAAGTCCGCCATGCCCGAAGGCTACATCCAGGAGCGCACCATCTTCTTCAAGGACGA
CGGCAACTACAAGACCCGCGCCGAGGTGAAGTTCGAGGGCGACACCCTGGTGAACCGCATCGAGCTGAAG
GGCATCGACTTCAAGGAGGACGGCAACATCCTGGGGCACAAGCTGGAGTACAACCTGCCGGACCAACTGA
CTGAAGAGCAGATCGCAGAATTTAAAGAGGAATTCTCCCTATTTGACAAGGACGGGGATGGGACAATAAC
AACCAAGGAGCTGGGGACGGTGATGCGGTCTCTGGGGCAGAACCCCACAGAAGCAGAGCTGCAGGACATG
ATCAATGAAGTAGATGCCGACGGTGACGGCACAATCGACTTCCCTGAGTTCCTGACAATGATGGCAAGAA
AAATGAAATACAGGGACACGGAAGAAGAAATTAGAGAAGCGTTCGGTGTGTTTGCTAAGGATGGCAATGG
CTACATCAGTGCAGCAGAGCTTCGCCACGTGATGACAAACCTTGGAGAGAAGTTAACAGATGAAGAGGTT
GATGAAATGATCAGGGAAGCAGACATCGATGGGGATGGTCAGGTAAACTACGAAGAGTTTGTACAAATGA
TGACAGCGAAGTGAGCGGCCGCGACTCTAGATCATAATCAGCCATACCACATTTGTAGAGGTTTTACTTG
CTTTAAAAAACCTCCCACACCTCCCCCTGAACCTGAAACATAAAATGAATGCAATTGTTGTTGTTAACTT
GTTTATTGCAGCTTATAATGGTTACAAATAAAGCAATAGCATCACAAATTTCACAAATAAAGCATTTTTT
TCACTGCATTCTAGTTGTGGTTTGTCCAAACTCATCAATGTATCTTAAGGCGTAAATTGTAAGCGTTAAT
ATTTTGTTAAAATTCGCGTTAAATTTTTGTTAAATCAGCTCATTTTTTAACCAATAGGCCGAAATCGGCA
AAATCCCTTATAAATCAAAAGAATAGACCGAGATAGGGT
[37 nt withheld, positions 2350-2386]
AAAGAACGTGGACTCCAACGTCAAAGG
[49 nt withheld, positions 2414-2462]
T
[91 nt withheld, positions 2464-2554]
G
[124 nt withheld, positions 2556-2679]
CAGGTGGCACTTTTCGGGGAAATGTGCGCGGAACCCCTATTTGTTTATTTTTCTAAATACATTCAAATAT
GTATCCGCTCATGAGACAATAACCCTGATAAATGCTTCAATAATATTGAAAAAGGAAGAGTCCTGAGGCG
GAAAGAACCAGCTGTGGAATGTGTGTCAGTTAGGGTGTGGAAAGTCCCCAGGCTCCCCAGCAGGCAGAAG
TATGCAAAGCATGCATCTCAATTAGTCAGCAACCAGGTGTGGAAAGTCCCCAGGCTCCCCAGCAGGCAGA
AGTATGCAAAGCATGCATCTCAATTAGTCAGCAACCATAGTCCCGCCCCTAACTCCGCCCATCCCGCCCC
TAACTCCGCCCAGTTCCGCCCATTCTCCGCCCCATGGCTGACTAATTTTTTTTATTTATGCAGAGGCCGA
GGCCGCCTCGGCCTCTGAGCTATTCCAGAAGTAGTGAGGAGGCTTTTTTGGAGGCCTAGGCTTTTGCAAA
GATCGATCAAGAGACAGGATGAGGATCGTTTCGCATGATTGAACAAGATGGATTGCACGCAGGTTCTCCG
GCCGCTTGGGTGGAGAGGCTATTCGGCTATGACTGGGCACAACAGACAATCGGCTGCTCTGATGCCGCCG
TGTTCCGGCTGTCAGCGCAGGGGCGCCCGGTTCTTTTTGTCAAGACCGACCTGTCCGGTGCCCTGAATGA
ACTGCAAGACGAGGCAGCGCGGCTATCGTGGCTGGCCACGACGGGCGTTCCTTGCGCAGCTGTGCTCGAC
GTTGTCACTGAAGCGGGAAGGGACTGGCTGCTATTGGGCGAAGTGCCGGGGCAGGATCTCCTGTCATCTC
ACCTTGCTCCTGCCGAGAAAGTATCCATCATGGCTGATGCAATGCGGCGGCTGCATACGCTTGATCCGGC
TACCTGCCCATTCGACCACCAAGCGAAACATCGCATCGAGCGAGCACGTACTCGGATGGAAGCCGGTCTT
GTCGATCAGGATGATCTGGACGAAGAGCATCAGGGGCTCGCGCCAGCCGAACTGTTCGCCAGGCTCAAGG
CGAGCATGCCCGACGGCGAGGATCTCGTCGTGACCCATGGCGATGCCTGCTTGCCGAATATCATGGTGGA
AAATGGCCGCTTTTCTGGATTCATCGACTGTGGCCGGCTGGGTGTGGCGGACCGCTATCAGGACATAGCG
TTGGCTACCCGTGATATTGCTGAAGAGCTTGGCGGCGAATGGGCTGACCGCTTCCTCGTGCTTTACGGTA
TCGCCGCTCCCGATTCGCAGCGCATCGCCTTCTATCGCCTTCTTGACGAGTTCTTCTGAGCGGGACTCTG
GGGTTCGAAATGACCGACCAAGCGACGCCCAACCTGCCATCACGAGATTTCGATTCCACCGCCGCCTTCT
ATGAAAGGTTGGGCTTCGGAATCGTTTTCCGGGACGCCGGCTGGATGATCCTCCAGCGCGGGGATCTCAT
GCTGGAGTTCTTCGCCCACCCTAGGGGGAGGCTAACTGAAACACGGAAGGAGACAATACCGGAAGGAACC
CGCGCTATGACGGCAATAAAAAGACAGAATAAAACGCACGGTGTTGGGTCGTTTGTTCATAAACGCGGGG
TTCGGTCCCAGGGCTGGCACTCTGTCGATACCCCACCGAGACCCCATTGGGGCCAATACGCCCGCGTTTC
TTCCTTTTCCCCACCCCACCCCCCAAGTTCGGGTGAAGGCCCAGGGCTCGCAGCCAACGTCGGGGCGGCA
GGCCCTGCCATAGCCTCAGGTTACTCATATATACTTTAGATTGATTTAAAACTTCATTTTTAATTTAAAA
GGATCTAGGTGAAGATCCTTTTTGATAATCTCATGACCAAAATCCCTTAACGTGAGTTTTCGTTCCACTG
AGCGTCAGACCCCGTAGAAAAGATCAAAGGATCTTCTTGAGATCCTTTTTTTCTGCGCGTAATCTGCTGC
TTGCAAACAAAAAAACCACCGCTACCAGCGGTGGTTTGTTTGCCGGATCAAGAGCTACCAACTCTTTTTC
CGAAGGTAACTGGCTTCAGCAGAGCGCAGATACCAAATACTGTCCTTCTAGTGTAGCCGTAGTTAGGCCA
CCACTTCAAGAACTCTGTAGCACCGCCTACATACCTCGCTCTGCTAATCCTGTTACCAGTGGCTGCTGCC
AGTGGCGATAAGTCGTGTCTTACCGGGTTGGACTCAAGACGATAGTTACCGGATAAGGCGCAGCGGTCGG
GCTGAACGGGGGGTTCGTGCACACAGCCCAGCTTGGAGCGAACGACCTACACCGAACTGAGATACCTACA
GCGTGAGCTATGAGAAAGCGCCACGCTTCCCGAAGGGAGAAAGGCGGACAGGTATCCGGTAAGCGGCAGG
GTCGGAACAGGAGAGCGCACGAGGGAGCTTCCAGGGGGAAACGCCTGGTATCTTTATAGTCCTGTCGGGT
TTCGCCACCTCTGACTTGAGCGTCGATTTTTGTGATGCTCGTCAGGGGGGCGGAGCCTATGGAAAAACGC
CAGCAACGCGGCCTTTTTACGGTTCCTGGCCTTTTGCTGGCCTTTTGCTCACATGTTCTTTCCTGCGTTA
TCCCCTGATTCTGTGGATAACCGTATTACCGCCATGCAT
