Features (pLannotate 1.2.2; 14 found; start..end, strand, type, name):
    283..387     -  promoter       AmpR promoter: bla
    414..842     +  rep_origin     f1 ori (sequence partly withheld): f1 bacteriophage origin of replication; arrow indicates direction of (+) strand synthesis
    876..997     -  polyA_signal   SV40 poly(A) signal: SV40 polyadenylation signal
   1020..1103    -  CDS            large T antigen (fragment): large T antigen from SV40 (simian virus 40)
   1119..2471    -  CDS            GCaMP6f: improved fluorescent protein-based calcium sensor (Chen et al., 2013)
   2477..2502    -  misc_feature   MCS (fragment): multiple cloning site
   2525..2728    -  promoter       CMV promoter: human cytomegalovirus (CMV) immediate early promoter
   2729..3032    -  enhancer       CMV enhancer: human cytomegalovirus immediate early enhancer
   3207..3795    -  rep_origin     ori: high-copy-number ColE1/pMB1/pBR322/pUC origin of replication
   4017..4033    +  polyA_signal   bGH poly(A) signal (fragment): bovine growth hormone polyadenylation signal
   4124..4171    -  polyA_signal   HSV TK poly(A) signal: herpes simplex virus thymidine kinase polyadenylation signal (Cole and Stacy, 1985)
   4230..4382    -  CDS            ble (fragment): BLE_KLEPN - Experimental evidence at protein level: Swiss-Prot protein existence level 1. Binding protein with a strong affinity to the bleomycin family of antibiotics. Binds to CL990; an antimitotic-antibiotic compound. From Klebsiella pneumoniae.
   4403..5197    -  CDS            NeoR/KanR: aminoglycoside phosphotransferase from Tn5; aph(3')-II (or nptII); confers resistance to neomycin, kanamycin, and G418 (Geneticin®)
   5232..281     -  promoter       SV40 promoter (across the origin): SV40 enhancer and early promoter
>Addgene plasmid #86235 | pCMV-GCaMP6fu | addgene full sequence | sequence record 170986 | Addgene NGS Result
CTGCATAAATAAAAAAAATTAGTCAGCCATGGGGCGGAGAATGGGCGGAACTGGGCGGAGTTAGGGGCGG
GATGGGCGGAGTTAGGGGCGGGACTATGGTTGCTGACTAATTGAGATGCATGCTTTGCATACTTCTGCCT
GCTGGGGAGCCTGGGGACTTTCCACACCTGGTTGCTGACTAATTGAGATGCATGCTTTGCATACTTCTGC
CTGCTGGGGAGCCTGGGGACTTTCCACACCCTAACTGACACACATTCCACAGCTGGTTCTTTCCGCCTCA
GGACTCTTCCTTTTTCAATATTATTGAAGCATTTATCAGGGTTATTGTCTCATGAGCGGATACATATTTG
AATGTATTTAGAAAAATAAACAAATAGGGGTTCCGCGCACATTTCCCCGAAAAGTGCCACCTG
[124 nt withheld, positions 414-537]
C
[91 nt withheld, positions 539-629]
A
[49 nt withheld, positions 631-679]
CCTTTGACGTTGGAGTCCACGTTCTTT
[37 nt withheld, positions 707-743]
ACCCTATCTCGGTCTATTCTTTTGATTTATAAGGGATTTTGCCGATTTCGGCCTATTGGTTAAAAAATGA
GCTGATTTAACAAAAATTTAACGCGAATTTTAACAAAATATTAACGCTTACAATTTACGCCTTAAGATAC
ATTGATGAGTTTGGACAAACCACAACTAGAATGCAGTGAAAAAAATGCTTTATTTGTGAAATTTGTGATG
CTATTGCTTTATTTGTAACCATTATAAGCTGCAATAAACAAGTTAACAACAACAATTGCATTCATTTTAT
GTTTCAGGTTCAGGGGGAGGTGTGGGAGGTTTTTTAAAGCAAGTAAAACCTCTACAAATGTGGTATGGCT
GATTATGATCTAGAGTCGCGGCCGCTCACTTCGCTGTCATCATTTGTACAAACTCTTCGTAGTTTACCTG
ACCATCCCCATCGATGTCTGCTTCCCTGATCATTTCATCAACCTCTTCATCTGTTAACTTCTCTCCAAGG
TTTGTCATCACGTGGCGAAGCTCTGCTGCACTGATGTAGCCATTGCCATCCTTAGCAAACACACCGAACG
CTTCTCTAATTTCTTCTTCCGTGTCCCTGTATTTCATTTTTCTTGCCATCATTGTCAGGAACTCAGGGAA
GTCGATTGTGCCGTCACCGTCGGCATCTACTTCATTGATCATGTCCTGCAGCTCTGCTTCTGTGGGGTTC
TGCCCCAGAGACCGCATCACCGTCCCCAGCTCCTTGGTTGTTATTGTCCCATCCCCGTCCTTGTCAAATA
GGGAGAATTCCTCTTTAAATTCTGCGATCTGCTCTTCAGTCAGTTGGTCCGGCAGGTTGTACTCCAGCTT
GTGCCCCAGGATGTTGCCGTCCTCCTTGAAGTCGATGCCCTTCAGCTCGATGCGGTTCACCAGGGTGTCG
CCCTCGAACTTCACCTCGGCGCGGGTCTTGTAGTTGCCGTCGTCCTTGAAGAAGATGGTGCGCTCCTGGA
TGTAGCCTTCGGGCATGGCGGACTTGAAGAAGTCGTGCTGCTTCATGTGGTCGGGGTAGCGGCTGAAGCA
CTGCACGCCGTAGGTCAGGGTGGTCACGAGGGTGGGCCAGGGCACGGGCAGCTTGCCGGTGGTGCAGATG
AACTTCAGGGTCAGCTTGCCGTAGGTGGCATCGCCCTCACCCTCGCCGGACACGCTGAACTTGTGGCCGT
TTACGTCGCCGTCCAGCTCGACCAGGATGGGCACCACCCCGGTGAACAGCTCCTCGCCCTTGCTCACCAT
GCTCCCTCCGGTACCGCCCTTGTACAGCTCGTCCATGCCGAGAGTGATCCCGGCGGCGGTCACGAACTCC
AGCAGGACCATGTGATCGCGCTTCTCGTTGGGGTCTTTCGAAAGTTTGGACTGCACGCTCAGGTAGTGGT
TGTCGGGCAGCAGCACGGGGCCGTCGCCGATGGGGGTGTTCTGCTGGTAGTGGTAGGCGAGCTGCACGCC
GCCGTCCTCGATGTTGTGGCGGATCTTGAAGTTCGCCTTGATGCCGTTCTTCTGCTTGTCGGCCTTGATA
TAGACGTTCTCGAGTGAGCTCAGCCGACCTATAGCTCTGACTGCGTGACCTGTCTTATTGTACTTACGAC
GTGATGAGTCGACCATGGTGGCGAGATCCTTATCGTCATCGTCGTACAGATCCCGACCCATTTGCTGTCC
ACCAGTCATGCTAGCCATACCATGATGATGATGATGATGAGAACCCATGGTGGCGAGATCTGAGTCCGGT
AGCGCTAGCGGATCTGACGGTTCACTAAACCAGCTCTGCTTATATAGACCTCCCACCGTACACGCCTACC
GCCCATTTGCGTCAATGGGGCGGAGTTGTTACGACATTTTGGAAAGTCCCGTTGATTTTGGTGCCAAAAC
AAACTCCCATTGACGTCAATGGGGTGGAGACTTGGAAATCCCCGTGAGTCAAACCGCTATCCACGCCCAT
TGATGTACTGCCAAAACCGCATCACCATGGTAATAGCGATGACTAATACGTAGATGTACTGCCAAGTAGG
AAAGTCCCATAAGGTCATGTACTGGGCATAATGCCAGGCGGGCCATTTACCGTCATTGACGTCAATAGGG
GGCGTACTTGGCATATGATACACTTGATGTACTGCCAAGTGGGCAGTTTACCGTAAATACTCCACCCATT
GACGTCAATGGAAAGTCCCTATTGGCGTTACTATGGGAACATACGTCATTATTGACGTCAATGGGCGGGG
GTCGTTGGGCGGTCAGCCAGGCGGGCCATTTACCGTAAGTTATGTAACGCGGAACTCCATATATGGGCTA
TGAACTAATGACCCCGTAATTGATTACTATTAATAACTAATGCATGGCGGTAATACGGTTATCCACAGAA
TCAGGGGATAACGCAGGAAAGAACATGTGAGCAAAAGGCCAGCAAAAGGCCAGGAACCGTAAAAAGGCCG
CGTTGCTGGCGTTTTTCCATAGGCTCCGCCCCCCTGACGAGCATCACAAAAATCGACGCTCAAGTCAGAG
GTGGCGAAACCCGACAGGACTATAAAGATACCAGGCGTTTCCCCCTGGAAGCTCCCTCGTGCGCTCTCCT
GTTCCGACCCTGCCGCTTACCGGATACCTGTCCGCCTTTCTCCCTTCGGGAAGCGTGGCGCTTTCTCATA
GCTCACGCTGTAGGTATCTCAGTTCGGTGTAGGTCGTTCGCTCCAAGCTGGGCTGTGTGCACGAACCCCC
CGTTCAGCCCGACCGCTGCGCCTTATCCGGTAACTATCGTCTTGAGTCCAACCCGGTAAGACACGACTTA
TCGCCACTGGCAGCAGCCACTGGTAACAGGATTAGCAGAGCGAGGTATGTAGGCGGTGCTACAGAGTTCT
TGAAGTGGTGGCCTAACTACGGCTACACTAGAAGAACAGTATTTGGTATCTGCGCTCTGCTGAAGCCAGT
TACCTTCGGAAAAAGAGTTGGTAGCTCTTGATCCGGCAAACAAACCACCGCTGGTAGCGGTGGTTTTTTT
GTTTGCAAGCAGCAGATTACGCGCAGAAAAAAAGGATCTCAAGAAGATCCTTTGATCTTTTCTACGGGGT
CTGACGCTCAGTGGAACGAAAACTCACGTTAAGGGATTTTGGTCATGAGATTATCAAAAAGGATCTTCAC
CTAGATCCTTTTAAATTAAAAATGAAGTTTTAAATCAATCTAAAGTATATATGAGTAACCTGAGGCTATG
GCAGGGCCTGCCGCCCCGACGTTGGCTGCGAGCCCTGGGCCTTCACCCGAACTTGGGGGGTGGGGTGGGG
AAAAGGAAGAAACGCGGGCGTATTGGCCCCAATGGGGTCTCGGTGGGGTATCGACAGAGTGCCAGCCCTG
GGACCGAACCCCGCGTTTATGAACAAACGACCCAACACCGTGCGTTTTATTCTGTCTTTTTATTGCCGTC
ATAGCGCGGGTTCCTTCCGGTATTGTCTCCTTCCGTGTTTCAGTTAGCCTCCCCCTAGGGTGGGCGAAGA
ACTCCAGCATGAGATCCCCGCGCTGGAGGATCATCCAGCCGGCGTCCCGGAAAACGATTCCGAAGCCCAA
CCTTTCATAGAAGGCGGCGGTGGAATCGAAATCTCGTGATGGCAGGTTGGGCGTCGCTTGGTCGGTCATT
TCGAACCCCAGAGTCCCGCTCAGAAGAACTCGTCAAGAAGGCGATAGAAGGCGATGCGCTGCGAATCGGG
AGCGGCGATACCGTAAAGCACGAGGAAGCGGTCAGCCCATTCGCCGCCAAGCTCTTCAGCAATATCACGG
GTAGCCAACGCTATGTCCTGATAGCGGTCCGCCACACCCAGCCGGCCACAGTCGATGAATCCAGAAAAGC
GGCCATTTTCCACCATGATATTCGGCAAGCAGGCATCGCCATGGGTCACGACGAGATCCTCGCCGTCGGG
CATGCTCGCCTTGAGCCTGGCGAACAGTTCGGCTGGCGCGAGCCCCTGATGCTCTTCGTCCAGATCATCC
TGATCGACAAGACCGGCTTCCATCCGAGTACGTGCTCGCTCGATGCGATGTTTCGCTTGGTGGTCGAATG
GGCAGGTAGCCGGATCAAGCGTATGCAGCCGCCGCATTGCATCAGCCATGATGGATACTTTCTCGGCAGG
AGCAAGGTGAGATGACAGGAGATCCTGCCCCGGCACTTCGCCCAATAGCAGCCAGTCCCTTCCCGCTTCA
GTGACAACGTCGAGCACAGCTGCGCAAGGAACGCCCGTCGTGGCCAGCCACGATAGCCGCGCTGCCTCGT
CTTGCAGTTCATTCAGGGCACCGGACAGGTCGGTCTTGACAAAAAGAACCGGGCGCCCCTGCGCTGACAG
CCGGAACACGGCGGCATCAGAGCAGCCGATTGTCTGTTGTGCCCAGTCATAGCCGAATAGCCTCTCCACC
CAAGCGGCCGGAGAACCTGCGTGCAATCCATCTTGTTCAATCATGCGAAACGATCCTCATCCTGTCTCTT
GATCGATCTTTGCAAAAGCCTAGGCCTCCAAAAAAGCCTCCTCACTACTTCTGGAATAGCTCAGAGGCCG
AGGCGGCCTCGGCCT
